>Addgene plasmid #116202 | pHAGE-BRAF-T599R | addgene full sequence | sequence record 232873 | Addgene NGS Result
TGGAAGGGCTAATTCACTCCCAAAGAAGACAAGATATCCTTGATCTGTGGATCTACCACACACAAGGCTA
CTTCCCTGATTAGCAGAACTACACACCAGGGCCAGGGGTCAGATATCCACTGACCTTTGGATGGTGCTAC
AAGCTAGTACCAGTTGAGCCAGATAAGGTAGAAGAGGCCAATAAAGGAGAGAACACCAGCTTGTTACACC
CTGTGAGCCTGCATGGGATGGATGACCCGGAGAGAGAAGTGTTAGAGTGGAGGTTTGACAGCCGCCTAGC
ATTTCATCACGTGGCCCGAGAGCTGCATCCGGAGTACTTCAAGAACTGCTGATATCGAGCTTGCTACAAG
GGACTTTCCGCTGGGGACTTTCCAGGGAGGCGTGGCCTGGGCGGGACTGGGGAGTGGCGAGCCCTCAGAT
CCTGCATATAAGCAGCTGCTTTTTGCCTGTACTGGGTCTCTCTGGTTAGACCAGATCTGAGCCTGGGAGC
TCTCTGGCTAACTAGGGAACCCACTGCTTAAGCCTCAATAAAGCTTGCCTTGAGTGCTTCAAGTAGTGTG
TGCCCGTCTGTTGTGTGACTCTGGTAACTAGAGATCCCTCAGACCCTTTTAGTCAGTGTGGAAAATCTCT
AGCAGTGGCGCCCGAACAGGGACTTGAAAGCGAAAGGGAAACCAGAGGAGCTCTCTCGACGCAGGACTCG
GCTTGCTGAAGCGCGCACGGCAAGAGGCGAGGGGCGGCGACTGGTGAGTACGCCAAAAATTTTGACTAGC
GGAGGCTAGAAGGAGAGAGATGGGTGCGAGAGCGTCAGTATTAAGCGGGGGAGAATTAGATCGCGATGGG
AAAAAATTCGGTTAAGGCCAGGGGGAAAGAAAAAATATAAATTAAAACATATAGTATGGGCAAGCAGGGA
GCTAGAACGATTCGCAGTTAATCCTGGCCTGTTAGAAACATCAGAAGGCTGTAGACAAATACTGGGACAG
CTACAACCATCCCTTCAGACAGGATCAGAAGAACTTAGATCATTATATAATACAGTAGCAACCCTCTATT
GTGTGCATCAAAGGATAGAGATAAAAGACACCAAGGAAGCTTTAGACAAGATAGAGGAAGAGCAAAACAA
AAGTAAGACCACCGCACAGCAAGCGGCCGGCCGCTGATCTTCAGACCTGGAGGAGGAGATATGAGGGACA
ATTGGAGAAGTGAATTATATAAATATAAAGTAGTAAAAATTGAACCATTAGGAGTAGCACCCACCAAGGC
AAAGAGAAGAGTGGTGCAGAGAGAAAAAAGAGCAGTGGGAATAGGAGCTTTGTTCCTTGGGTTCTTGGGA
GCAGCAGGAAGCACTATGGGCGCAGCGTCAATGACGCTGACGGTACAGGCCAGACAATTATTGTCTGGTA
TAGTGCAGCAGCAGAACAATTTGCTGAGGGCTATTGAGGCGCAACAGCATCTGTTGCAACTCACAGTCTG
GGGCATCAAGCAGCTCCAGGCAAGAATCCTGGCTGTGGAAAGATACCTAAAGGATCAACAGCTCCTGGGG
ATTTGGGGTTGCTCTGGAAAACTCATTTGCACCACTGCTGTGCCTTGGAATGCTAGTTGGAGTAATAAAT
CTCTGGAACAGATTTGGAATCACACGACCTGGATGGAGTGGGACAGAGAAATTAACAATTACACAAGCTT
AATACACTCCTTAATTGAAGAATCGCAAAACCAGCAAGAAAAGAATGAACAAGAATTATTGGAATTAGAT
AAATGGGCAAGTTTGTGGAATTGGTTTAACATAACAAATTGGCTGTGGTATATAAAATTATTCATAATGA
TAGTAGGAGGCTTGGTAGGTTTAAGAATAGTTTTTGCTGTACTTTCTATAGTGAATAGAGTTAGGCAGGG
ATATTCACCATTATCGTTTCAGACCCACCTCCCAACCCCGAGGGGACCCGACAGGCCCGAAGGAATAGAA
GAAGAAGGTGGAGAGAGAGACAGAGACAGATCCATTCGATTAGTGAACGGATCTCGACGGTATCGCCGAA
TTCACAAATGGCAGTATTCATCCACAATTTTAAAAGAAAAGGGGGGATTGGGGGGTACAGTGCAGGGGAA
AGAATAGTAGACATAATAGCAACAGACATACAAACTAAAGAATTACAAAAACAAATTACAAAAATTCAAA
ATTTTCGGGTTTATTACAGGGACAGCAGAGATCCAGTTTGGACTAGTCGTGAGGCTCCGGTGCCCGTCAG
TGGGCAGAGCGCACATCGCCCACAGTCCCCGAGAAGTTGGGGGGAGGGGTCGGCAATTGAACCGGTGCCT
AGAGAAGGTGGCGCGGGGTAAACTGGGAAAGTGATGTCGTGTACTGGCTCCGCCTTTTTCCCGAGGGTGG
GGGAGAACCGTATATAAGTGCAGTAGTCGCCGTGAACGTTCTTTTTCGCAACGGGTTTGCCGCCAGAACA
CAGGTAAGTGCCGTGTGTGGTTCCCGCGGGCCTGGCCTCTTTACGGGTTATGGCCCTTGCGTGCCTTGAA
TTACTTCCACCTGGCTGCAGTACGTGATTCTTGATCCCGAGCTTCGGGTTGGAAGTGGGTGGGAGAGTTC
GAGGCCTTGCGCTTAAGGAGCCCCTTCGCCTCGTGCTTGAGTTGAGGCCTGGCCTGGGCGCTGGGGCCGC
CGCGTGCGAATCTGGTGGCACCTTCGCGCCTGTCTCGCTGCTTTCGATAAGTCTCTAGCCATTTAAAATT
TTTGATGACCTGCTGCGACGCTTTTTTTCTGGCAAGATAGTCTTGTAAATGCGGGCCAAGATCTGCACAC
TGGTATTTCGGTTTTTGGGGCCGCGGGCGGCGACGGGGCCCGTGCGTCCCAGCGCACATGTTCGGCGAGG
CGGGGCCTGCGAGCGCGGCCACCGAGAATCGGACGGGGGTAGTCTCAAGCTGGCCGGCCTGCTCTGGTGC
CTGGCCTCGCGCCGCCGTGTATCGCCCCGCCCTGGGCGGCAAGGCTGGCCCGGTCGGCACCAGTTGCGTG
AGCGGAAAGATGGCCGCTTCCCGGCCCTGCTGCAGGGAGCTCAAAATGGAGGACGCGGCGCTCGGGAGAG
CGGGCGGGTGAGTCACCCACACAAAGGAAAAGGGCCTTTCCGTCCTCAGCCGTCGCTTCATGTGACTCCA
CGGAGTACCGGGCGCCGTCCAGGCACCTCGATTAGTTCTCGAGCTTTTGGAGTACGTCGTCTTTAGGTTG
GGGGGAGGGGTTTTATGCGATGGAGTTTCCCCACACTGAGTGGGTGGAGACTGAAGTTAGGCCAGCTTGG
CACTTGATGTAATTCTCCTTGGAATTTGCCCTTTTTGAGTTTGGATCTTGGTTCATTCTCAAGCCTCAGA
CAGTGGTTCAAAGTTTTTTTCTTCCATTTCAGGTGTCGTGAAGCGGCCCTGCAGATATCAACAAGTTTGT
ACAAAAAAGCAGGCACCATGGCGGCGCTGAGCGGTGGCGGTGGTGGCGGCGCGGAGCCGGGCCAGGCTCT
GTTCAACGGGGACATGGAGCCCGAGGCCGGCGCCGGCGCCGGCGCCGCGGCCTCTTCGGCTGCGGACCCT
GCCATTCCGGAGGAGGTGTGGAATATCAAACAAATGATTAAGTTGACACAGGAACATATAGAGGCCCTAT
TGGACAAATTTGGTGGGGAGCATAATCCACCATCAATATATCTGGAGGCCTATGAAGAATACACCAGCAA
GCTAGATGCACTCCAACAAAGAGAACAACAGTTATTGGAATCTCTGGGGAACGGAACTGATTTTTCTGTT
TCTAGCTCTGCATCAATGGATACCGTTACATCTTCTTCCTCTTCTAGCCTTTCAGTGCTACCTTCATCTC
TTTCAGTTTTTCAAAATCCCACAGATGTGGCACGGAGCAACCCCAAGTCACCACAAAAACCTATCGTTAG
AGTCTTCCTGCCCAACAAACAGAGGACAGTGGTACCTGCAAGGTGTGGAGTTACAGTCCGAGACAGTCTA
AAGAAAGCACTGATGATGAGAGGTCTAATCCCAGAGTGCTGTGCTGTTTACAGAATTCAGGATGGAGAGA
AGAAACCAATTGGTTGGGACACTGATATTTCCTGGCTTACTGGAGAAGAATTGCATGTGGAAGTGTTGGA
GAATGTTCCACTTACAACACACAACTTTGTACGAAAAACGTTTTTCACCTTAGCATTTTGTGACTTTTGT
CGAAAGCTGCTTTTCCAGGGTTTCCGCTGTCAAACATGTGGTTATAAATTTCACCAGCGTTGTAGTACAG
AAGTTCCACTGATGTGTGTTAATTATGACCAACTTGATTTGCTGTTTGTCTCCAAGTTCTTTGAACACCA
CCCAATACCACAGGAAGAGGCGTCCTTAGCAGAGACTGCCCTAACATCTGGATCATCCCCTTCCGCACCC
GCCTCGGACTCTATTGGGCCCCAAATTCTCACCAGTCCGTCTCCTTCAAAATCCATTCCAATTCCACAGC
CCTTCCGACCAGCAGATGAAGATCATCGAAATCAATTTGGGCAACGAGACCGATCCTCATCAGCTCCCAA
TGTGCATATAAACACAATAGAACCTGTCAATATTGATGACTTGATTAGAGACCAAGGATTTCGTGGTGAT
GGAGGATCAACCACAGGTTTGTCTGCTACCCCCCCTGCCTCATTACCTGGCTCACTAACTAACGTGAAAG
CCTTACAGAAATCTCCAGGACCTCAGCGAGAAAGGAAGTCATCTTCATCCTCAGAAGACAGGAATCGAAT
GAAAACACTTGGTAGACGGGACTCGAGTGATGATTGGGAGATTCCTGATGGGCAGATTACAGTGGGACAA
AGAATTGGATCTGGATCATTTGGAACAGTCTACAAGGGAAAGTGGCATGGTGATGTGGCAGTGAAAATGT
TGAATGTGACAGCACCTACACCTCAGCAGTTACAAGCCTTCAAAAATGAAGTAGGAGTACTCAGGAAAAC
ACGACATGTGAATATCCTACTCTTCATGGGCTATTCCACAAAGCCACAACTGGCTATTGTTACCCAGTGG
TGTGAGGGCTCCAGCTTGTATCACCATCTCCATATCATTGAGACCAAATTTGAGATGATCAAACTTATAG
ATATTGCACGACAGACTGCACAGGGCATGGATTACTTACACGCCAAGTCAATCATCCACAGAGACCTCAA
GAGTAATAATATATTTCTTCATGAAGACCTCACAGTAAAAATAGGTGATTTTGGTCTAGCTAGAGTGAAA
TCTCGATGGAGTGGGTCCCATCAGTTTGAACAGTTGTCTGGATCCATTTTGTGGATGGCACCAGAAGTCA
TCAGAATGCAAGATAAAAATCCATACAGCTTTCAGTCAGATGTATATGCATTTGGAATTGTTCTGTATGA
ATTGATGACTGGACAGTTACCTTATTCAAACATCAACAACAGGGACCAGATAATTTTTATGGTGGGACGA
GGATACCTGTCTCCAGATCTCAGTAAGGTACGGAGTAACTGTCCAAAAGCCATGAAGAGATTAATGGCAG
AGTGCCTCAAAAAGAAAAGAGATGAGAGACCACTCTTTCCCCAAATTCTCGCCTCTATTGAGCTGCTGGC
CCGCTCATTGCCAAAAATTCACCGCAGTGCATCAGAACCCTCCTTGAATCGGGCTGGTTTCCAAACAGAG
GATTTTAGTCTATATGCTTGTGCTTCTCCAAAAACACCCATCCAGGCAGGGGGATATGGTGCGTTTCCTG
TCCACTAGAACCCAGCTTTCTTGTACAAAGTGGTGATATCCAATTAACCCTCACTAAAGGAAATGTGTGT
TTAGTAGTTGTAAACCCTATAGTGAGTCGTATTACCACCCAACTTTTCTATACAAAGTGGTTGATATCCA
GCACAGTGGCGGCCGCTCGAGTCTAGAGGGCCCGCGGTTCGAAGGTAAGCCTATCCCTAACCCTCTCCTC
GGTCTCGATTCTACGCGTACCGGTTAGTAATGAGATCCCTCCCCCCCCCCTAACGTTACTGGCCGAAGCC
GCTTGGAATAAGGCCGGTGTGCGTTTGTCTATATGTTATTTTCCACCATATTGCCGTCTTTTGGCAATGT
GAGGGCCCGGAAACCTGGCCCTGTCTTCTTGACGAGCATTCCTAGGGGTCTTTCCCCTCTCGCCAAAGGA
ATGCAAGGTCTGTTGAATGTCGTGAAGGAAGCAGTTCCTCTGGAAGCTTCTTGAAGACAAACAACGTCTG
TAGCGACCCTTTGCAGGCAGCGGAACCCCCCACCTGGCGACAGGTGCCTCTGCGGCCAAAAGCCACGTGT
ATAAGATACACCTGCAAAGGCGGCACAACCCCAGTGCCACGTTGTGAGTTGGATAGTTGTGGAAAGAGTC
AAATGGCTCTCCTCAAGCGTATTCAACAAGGGGCTGAAGGATGCCCAGAAGGTACCCCATTGTATGGGAT
CTGATCTGGGGCCTCGGTGCACATGCTTTACATGTGTTTAGTCGAGGTTAAAAAAACGTCTAGGCCCCCC
GAACCACGGGGACGTGGTTTTCCTTTGAAAAACACGATGATAATATGGCCACACATATGACCGAGTACAA
GCCCACGGTGCGCCTCGCCACCCGCGACGACGTCCCCAGGGCCGTACGCACCCTCGCCGCCGCGTTCGCC
GACTACCCCGCCACGCGCCACACCGTCGATCCGGACCGCCACATCGAGCGGGTCACCGAGCTGCAAGAAC
TCTTCCTCACGCGCGTCGGGCTCGACATCGGCAAGGTGTGGGTCGCGGACGACGGCGCCGCGGTGGCGGT
CTGGACCACGCCGGAGAGCGTCGAAGCGGGGGCGGTGTTCGCCGAGATCGGCCCGCGCATGGCCGAGTTG
AGCGGTTCCCGGCTGGCCGCGCAGCAACAGATGGAAGGCCTCCTGGCGCCGCACCGGCCCAAGGAGCCCG
CGTGGTTCCTGGCCACCGTCGGCGTCTCGCCCGACCACCAGGGCAAGGGTCTGGGCAGCGCCGTCGTGCT
CCCCGGAGTGGAGGCGGCCGAGCGCGCCGGGGTGCCCGCCTTCCTGGAGACCTCCGCGCCCCGCAACCTC
CCCTTCTACGAGCGGCTCGGCTTCACCGTCACCGCCGACGTCGAGGTGCCCGAAGGACCGCGCACCTGGT
GCATGACCCGCAAGCCCGGTGCCTAAATCGATAGATCCTAATCAACCTCTGGATTACAAAATTTGTGAAA
GATTGACTGGTATTCTTAACTATGTTGCTCCTTTTACGCTATGTGGATACGCTGCTTTAATGCCTTTGTA
TCATGCTATTGCTTCCCGTATGGCTTTCATTTTCTCCTCCTTGTATAAATCCTGGTTGCTGTCTCTTTAT
GAGGAGTTGTGGCCCGTTGTCAGGCAACGTGGCGTGGTGTGCACTGTGTTTGCTGACGCAACCCCCACTG
GTTGGGGCATTGCCACCACCTGTCAGCTCCTTTCCGGGACTTTCGCTTTCCCCCTCCCTATTGCCACGGC
GGAACTCATCGCCGCCTGCCTTGCCCGCTGCTGGACAGGGGCTCGGCTGTTGGGCACTGACAATTCCGTG
GTGTTGTCGGGGAAATCATCGTCCTTTCCTTGGCTGCTCGCCTGTGTTGCCACCTGGATTCTGCGCGGGA
CGTCCTTCTGCTACGTCCCTTCGGCCCTCAATCCAGCGGACCTTCCTTCCCGCGGCCTGCTGCCGGCTCT
GCGGCCTCTTCCGCGTCTTCGCCTTCGCCCTCAGACGAGTCGGATCTCCCTTTGGGCCGCCTCCCCGCCT
GAGATCCTTTAAGACCAATGACTTACAAGGCAGCTGTAGATCTTAGCCACTTTTTAAAAGAAAAGGGGGG
ACTGGAAGGGCTAATTCACTCCCAACGAAGACAAGATCTGCTTTTTGCTTGTACTGGGTCTCTCTGGTTA
GACCAGATCTGAGCCTGGGAGCTCTCTGGCTAACTAGGGAACCCACTGCTTAAGCCTCAATAAAGCTTGC
CTTGAGTGCTTCAAGTAGTGTGTGCCCGTCTGTTGTGTGACTCTGGTAACTAGAGATCCCTCAGACCCTT
TTAGTCAGTGTGGAAAATCTCTAGCAGTAGTAGTTCATGTCATCTTATTATTCAGTATTTATAACTTGCA
AAGAAATGAATATCAGAGAGTGAGAGGCCCGGGTTAATTAAGGAAAGGGCTAGATCATTCTTGAAGACGA
AAGGGCCTCGTGATACGCCTATTTTTATAGGTTAATGTCATGATAATAATGGTTTCTTAGACGTCAGGTG
GCACTTTTCGGGGAAATGTGCGCGGAACCCCTATTTGTTTATTTTTCTAAATACATTCAAATATGTATCC
GCTCATGAGACAATAACCCTGATAAATGCTTCAATAATATTGAAAAAGGAAGAGTATGAGTATTCAACAT
TTCCGTGTCGCCCTTATTCCCTTTTTTGCGGCATTTTGCCTTCCTGTTTTTGCTCACCCAGAAACGCTGG
TGAAAGTAAAAGATGCTGAAGATCAGTTGGGTGCACGAGTGGGTTACATCGAACTGGATCTCAACAGCGG
TAAGATCCTTGAGAGTTTTCGCCCCGAAGAACGTTTTCCAATGATGAGCACTTTTAAAGTTCTGCTATGT
GGCGCGGTATTATCCCGTGTTGACGCCGGGCAAGAGCAACTCGGTCGCCGCATACACTATTCTCAGAATG
ACTTGGTTGAGTACTCACCAGTCACAGAAAAGCATCTTACGGATGGCATGACAGTAAGAGAATTATGCAG
TGCTGCCATAACCATGAGTGATAACACTGCGGCCAACTTACTTCTGACAACGATCGGAGGACCGAAGGAG
CTAACCGCTTTTTTGCACAACATGGGGGATCATGTAACTCGCCTTGATCGTTGGGAACCGGAGCTGAATG
AAGCCATACCAAACGACGAGCGTGACACCACGATGCCTGTAGCAATGGCAACAACGTTGCGCAAACTATT
AACTGGCGAACTACTTACTCTAGCTTCCCGGCAACAATTAATAGACTGGATGGAGGCGGATAAAGTTGCA
GGACCACTTCTGCGCTCGGCCCTTCCGGCTGGCTGGTTTATTGCTGATAAATCTGGAGCCGGTGAGCGTG
GGTCTCGCGGTATCATTGCAGCACTGGGGCCAGATGGTAAGCCCTCCCGTATCGTAGTTATCTACACGAC
GGGGAGTCAGGCAACTATGGATGAACGAAATAGACAGATCGCTGAGATAGGTGCCTCACTGATTAAGCAT
TGGTAACTGTCAGACCAAGTTTACTCATATATACTTTAGATTGATTTAAAACTTCATTTTTAATTTAAAA
GGATCTAGGTGAAGATCCTTTTTGATAATCTCATGACCAAAATCCCTTAACGTGAGTTTTCGTTCCACTG
AGCGTCAGACCCCGTAGAAAAGATCAAAGGATCTTCTTGAGATCCTTTTTTTCTGCGCGTAATCTGCTGC
TTGCAAACAAAAAAACCACCGCTACCAGCGGTGGTTTGTTTGCCGGATCAAGAGCTACCAACTCTTTTTC
CGAAGGTAACTGGCTTCAGCAGAGCGCAGATACCAAATACTGTTCTTCTAGTGTAGCCGTAGTTAGGCCA
CCACTTCAAGAACTCTGTAGCACCGCCTACATACCTCGCTCTGCTAATCCTGTTACCAGTGGCTGCTGCC
AGTGGCGATAAGTCGTGTCTTACCGGGTTGGACTCAAGACGATAGTTACCGGATAAGGCGCAGCGGTCGG
GCTGAACGGGGGGTTCGTGCACACAGCCCAGCTTGGAGCGAACGACCTACACCGAACTGAGATACCTACA
GCGTGAGCTATGAGAAAGCGCCACGCTTCCCGAAGGGAGAAAGGCGGACAGGTATCCGGTAAGCGGCAGG
GTCGGAACAGGAGAGCGCACGAGGGAGCTTCCAGGGGGAAACGCCTGGTATCTTTATAGTCCTGTCGGGT
TTCGCCACCTCTGACTTGAGCGTCGATTTTTGTGATGCTCGTCAGGGGGGCGGAGCCTATGGAAAAACGC
CAGCAACGCGGCCTTTTTACGGTTCCTGGCCTTTTGCTGGCCTTTTGCTCACATGTTCTTTCCTGCGTTA
TCCCCTGATTCTGTGGATAACCGTATTACCGCCTTTGAGTGAGCTGATACCGCTCGCCGCAGCCGAACGA
CCGAGCGCAGCGAGTCAGTGAGCGAGGAAGCGGAAGAGCGCCCAATACGCAAACCGCCTCTCCCCGCGCG
TTGGCCGATTCATTAATGCAGCAAGCTCATGGCTGACTAATTTTTTTTATTTATGCAGAGGCCGAGGCCG
CCTCGGCCTCTGAGCTATTCCAGAAGTAGTGAGGAGGCTTTTTTGGAGGCCTAGGCTTTTGCAAAAAGCT
CCCCGTGGCACGACAGGTTTCCCGACTGGAAAGCGGGCAGTGAGCGCAACGCAATTAATGTGAGTTAGCT
CACTCATTAGGCACCCCAGGCTTTACACTTTATGCTTCCGGCTCGTATGTTGTGTGGAATTGTGAGCGGA
TAACAATTTCACACAGGAAACAGCTATGACATGATTACGAATTTCACAAATAAAGCATTTTTTTCACTGC
ATTCTAGTTGTGGTTTGTCCAAACTCATCAATGTATCTTATCATGTCTGGATCAACTGGATAACTCAAGC
TAACCAAAATCATCCCAAACTTCCCACCCCATACCCTATTACCACTGCCAATTACCTGTGGTTTCATTTA
CTCTAAACCTGTGATTCCTCTGAATTATTTTCATTTTAAAGAAATTGTATTTGTTAAATATGTACTACAA
ACTTAGTAGT
Features (pLannotate 1.2.2; 30 found; start..end, strand, type, name):
    377..634     +  LTR            5' LTR (truncated): truncated 5' long terminal repeat (LTR) from HIV-1
    681..806     +  misc_feature   HIV-1 Ψ: packaging signal of human immunodeficiency virus type 1
    790..1128    +  CDS            HIV-1 gag (fragment): gag protein from human immunodeficiency virus 1; gag
   1303..1536    +  misc_feature   RRE: The Rev response element (RRE) of HIV-1 allows for Rev-dependent mRNA export from the nucleus to the cytoplasm.
   1913..2013    +  CDS            Rev (fragment): human immunodeficiency virus 1 (HIV-1) Rev protein; rev; enhances nuclear export of unspliced and incompletely spliced viral mRNAs
   2058..2175    +  misc_feature   cPPT/CTS: central polypurine tract and central termination sequence of HIV-1
   2223..3401    +  promoter       EF-1α promoter: strong constitutive promoter for human elongation factor EF-1α
   3422..3442    +  protein_bind   attB1: mutant version of attB; core recombination site for the Gateway® BP reaction BP Clonase™
   3448..5745    +  CDS            BRAF: BRAF_HUMAN - Also known as BRAF1, RAFB1. Experimental evidence at protein level: Swiss-Prot protein existence level 1. Protein kinase involved in the transduction of mitogenic signals from the cell membrane to the nucleus (Probable). Phosphorylates MAP2K1, and thereby activates the MAP kinase signal transduction pathway (PubMed:21441910, PubMed:29433126). May play a role in the postsynaptic responses of hippocampal neurons (PubMed:1508179). From Homo sapiens (Human).
   5750..5774    -  protein_bind   attB2: mutant version of attB; recombination site for the Gateway® BP reaction BP Clonase™
   5782..5800    +  promoter       T3 promoter: promoter for bacteriophage T3 RNA polymerase
   5826..5844    -  promoter       T7 promoter: promoter for bacteriophage T7 RNA polymerase
   5850..5868    -  protein_bind   attB4 (fragment): mutant version of attB; core recombination site for the Gateway® BP reaction BP Clonase™
   5924..5965    +  CDS            V5 tag: epitope tag from simian virus 5
   6091..6553    +  misc_feature   IRES: internal ribosome entry site (IRES) of the encephalomyocarditis virus (EMCV)
   6567..7164    +  CDS            PuroR (fragment): puromycin N-acetyltransferase; pac from Streptomyces; confers resistance to puromycin
   7180..7768    +  misc_feature   WPRE: woodchuck hepatitis virus posttranscriptional regulatory element
   7776..7841    +  CDS            nef (fragment): NEF_HV1Z2 - Experimental evidence at protein level: Swiss-Prot protein existence level 1. Extracellular Nef protein targets CD4(+) T-lymphocytes for apoptosis by interacting with CXCR4 surface receptors. From Human immunodeficiency virus type 1 group M subtype D (isolate Z2/CDC-Z34) (HIV-1).
   7843..8076    +  LTR            3' LTR (ΔU3): self-inactivating 3' long terminal repeat (LTR) from HIV-1
   8281..8385    +  promoter       AmpR promoter: bla
   8386..9246    +  CDS            AmpR: β-lactamase; bla; confers resistance to ampicillin, carbenicillin, and related antibiotics
   9417..10005   +  rep_origin     ori: high-copy-number ColE1/pMB1/pBR322/pUC origin of replication
  10188..10242   +  CDS            lacI (fragment): lac repressor; lacI; The lac repressor binds to the lac operator to inhibit transcription in E. coli. This inhibition can be relieved by adding lactose or isopropyl-β-D-thiogalactopyranoside (IPTG).
  10248..10341   +  rep_origin     SV40 ori (fragment): SV40 origin of replication
  10366..10403   +  CDS            lacI (fragment): lac repressor; lacI; The lac repressor binds to the lac operator to inhibit transcription in E. coli. This inhibition can be relieved by adding lactose or isopropyl-β-D-thiogalactopyranoside (IPTG).
  10416..10437   +  protein_bind   CAP binding site: CAP binding activates transcription in the presence of cAMP. E. coli catabolite activator protein
  10452..10482   +  promoter       lac promoter: promoter for the E. coli lac operon
  10486..10508   +  protein_bind   lac operator (fragment): The lac repressor binds to the lac operator to inhibit transcription in E. coli. This inhibition can be relieved by adding lactose or isopropyl-β-D-thiogalactopyranoside (IPTG). lac repressor encoded by lacI
  10540..10623   +  polyA_signal   SV40 poly(A) signal (fragment): SV40 polyadenylation signal
  10790..329     +  CDS            nef (fragment) (across the origin): NEF_HV1BR - Experimental evidence at protein level: Swiss-Prot protein existence level 1. Extracellular Nef protein targets CD4(+) T-lymphocytes for apoptosis by interacting with CXCR4 surface receptors (PubMed:14990729). From Human immunodeficiency virus type 1 group M subtype B (isolate BRU/LAI) (HIV-1).
