[The description below was written by a language model from this plasmid's Addgene catalogue record and pLannotate feature annotations shown in this document.]
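Description:
pHAGE-BRAF-T599R is an HIV-1-derived lentiviral expression plasmid built on the pHAGE backbone and carrying human BRAF with the T599R substitution. It is propagated in E. coli through a high-copy ColE1/pUC-type origin and selected with ampicillin via the β-lactamase gene. The record lists a recombination-deficient strain (Stbl3), as is usual for plasmids containing repeated LTRs. The viral portion includes a truncated 5' LTR, the Ψ packaging signal with an adjoining gag fragment, the Rev response element for Rev-dependent nuclear export of the genomic RNA, the cPPT/CTS element, and a ΔU3 self-inactivating 3' LTR. These let the transfer RNA be packaged when helper functions are supplied in trans, and they leave the integrated provirus without LTR promoter activity.

Between the LTRs, the constitutive human EF-1α promoter drives the BRAF open reading frame, which is flanked by attB1 and attB2 sites consistent with the recorded Gateway cloning. Downstream lie short T3 and T7 promoter sequences, an attB4 fragment and a V5 epitope tag. The tag is separated from the BRAF coding feature by these elements, and the record does not indicate whether it is fused in frame to the protein. An EMCV IRES then allows translation of puromycin N-acetyltransferase from the same transcript, so transduced cells can be selected with puromycin, and a WPRE enhances transcript expression. Small lac, SV40 and nef fragments elsewhere are backbone remnants.

The stated purpose is lentiviral expression of BRAF T599R. The associated publication concerns systematic functional annotation of somatic cancer mutations, suggesting use in testing this variant of the MAP kinase pathway kinase in cells.
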