Addgene plasmid #116202: pHAGE-BRAF-T599R
Purpose: Lentiviral expression of BRAF T599R
Depositing lab: Gordon Mills & Kenneth Scott. Depositing organization: Baylor College of Medicine. Publication: Systematic Functional Annotation of Somatic Mutations in Cancer. Ng PK, Li J, Jeong KJ, Shao S, Chen H, Tsang YH, Sengupta S, Wang Z, Bhavana VH, Tran R, Soewito S, Minussi DC, Moreno D, Kong K, Dogruluk T, Lu H, Gao J, Tokheim C, Zhou DC, Johnson AM, Zeng J, Ip CKM, Ju Z, Wester M, Yu S, Li Y, Vellano CP, Schultz N, Karchin R, Ding L, Lu Y, Cheung LWT, Chen K, Shaw KR, Meric-Bernstam F, Scott KL, Yi S, Sahni N, Liang H, Mills GB. Cancer Cell. 2018 Mar 12;33(3):450-462.e10. doi: 10.1016/j.ccell.2018.01.021. PubMed 29533785.
Backbone
  Vector backbone: pHAGE
  Vector type: Lentiviral
Growth in bacteria
  Bacterial resistance: Ampicillin, 100 μg/mL
  Growth temperature: 37°C
  Growth strain: Stbl3
  Copy number: High Copy
Gene/Insert
  Gene/Insert name: BRAF
  Species: H. sapiens (human)
  Mutation: T599R
  Entrez Gene: BRAF (a.k.a. B-RAF1, B-raf, BRAF-1, BRAF1, NS7, RAFB1)
  Cloning method: Gateway Cloning
Terms and licenses: Academic/Nonprofit Terms; Industry Terms: Not Available to Industry
How to cite: pHAGE-BRAF-T599R was a gift from Gordon Mills & Kenneth Scott (Addgene plasmid # 116202 ; http://n2t.net/addgene:116202 ; RRID:Addgene_116202)
