>Addgene plasmid #116202 | pHAGE-BRAF-T599R | depositor partial sequence | sequence record 219075 | insert
ATGGCGGCGCTGAGCGGTGGCGGTGGTGGCGGCGCGGAGCCGGGCCAGGCTCTGTTCAACGGGGACATGG
AGCCCGAGGCCGGCGCCGGCGCCGGCGCCGCGGCCTCTTCGGCTGCGGACCCTGCCATTCCGGAGGAGGT
GTGGAATATCAAACAAATGATTAAGTTGACACAGGAACATATAGAGGCCCTATTGGACAAATTTGGTGGG
GAGCATAATCCACCATCAATATATCTGGAGGCCTATGAAGAATACACCAGCAAGCTAGATGCACTCCAAC
AAAGAGAACAACAGTTATTGGAATCTCTGGGGAACGGAACTGATTTTTCTGTTTCTAGCTCTGCATCAAT
GGATACCGTTACATCTTCTTCCTCTTCTAGCCTTTCAGTGCTACCTTCATCTCTTTCAGTTTTTCAAAAT
CCCACAGATGTGGCACGGAGCAACCCCAAGTCACCACAAAAACCTATCGTTAGAGTCTTCCTGCCCAACA
AACAGAGGACAGTGGTACCTGCAAGGTGTGGAGTTACAGTCCGAGACAGTCTAAAGAAAGCACTGATGAT
GAGAGGTCTAATCCCAGAGTGCTGTGCTGTTTACAGAATTCAGGATGGAGAGAAGAAACCAATTGGTTGG
GACACTGATATTTCCTGGCTTACTGGAGAAGAATTGCATGTGGAAGTGTTGGAGAATGTTCCACTTACAA
CACACAACTTTGTACGAAAAACGTTTTTCACCTTAGCATTTTGTGACTTTTGTCGAAAGCTGCTTTTCCA
GGGTTTCCGCTGTCAAACATGTGGTTATAAATTTCACCAGCGTTGTAGTACAGAAGTTCCACTGATGTGT
GTTAATTATGACCAACTTGATTTGCTGTTTGTCTCCAAGTTCTTTGAACACCACCCAATACCACAGGAAG
AGGCGTCCTTAGCAGAGACTGCCCTAACATCTGGATCATCCCCTTCCGCACCCGCCTCGGACTCTATTGG
GCCCCAAATTCTCACCAGTCCGTCTCCTTCAAAATCCATTCCAATTCCACAGCCCTTCCGACCAGCAGAT
GAAGATCATCGAAATCAATTTGGGCAACGAGACCGATCCTCATCAGCTCCCAATGTGCATATAAACACAA
TAGAACCTGTCAATATTGATGACTTGATTAGAGACCAAGGATTTCGTGGTGATGGAGGATCAACCACAGG
TTTGTCTGCTACCCCCCCTGCCTCATTACCTGGCTCACTAACTAACGTGAAAGCCTTACAGAAATCTCCA
GGACCTCAGCGAGAAAGGAAGTCATCTTCATCCTCAGAAGACAGGAATCGAATGAAAACACTTGGTAGAC
GGGACTCGAGTGATGATTGGGAGATTCCTGATGGGCAGATTACAGTGGGACAAAGAATTGGATCTGGATC
ATTTGGAACAGTCTACAAGGGAAAGTGGCATGGTGATGTGGCAGTGAAAATGTTGAATGTGACAGCACCT
ACACCTCAGCAGTTACAAGCCTTCAAAAATGAAGTAGGAGTACTCAGGAAAACACGACATGTGAATATCC
TACTCTTCATGGGCTATTCCACAAAGCCACAACTGGCTATTGTTACCCAGTGGTGTGAGGGCTCCAGCTT
GTATCACCATCTCCATATCATTGAGACCAAATTTGAGATGATCAAACTTATAGATATTGCACGACAGACT
GCACAGGGCATGGATTACTTACACGCCAAGTCAATCATCCACAGAGACCTCAAGAGTAATAATATATTTC
TTCATGAAGACCTCACAGTAAAAATAGGTGATTTTGGTCTAGCTAGAGTGAAATCTCGATGGAGTGGGTC
CCATCAGTTTGAACAGTTGTCTGGATCCATTTTGTGGATGGCACCAGAAGTCATCAGAATGCAAGATAAA
AATCCATACAGCTTTCAGTCAGATGTATATGCATTTGGAATTGTTCTGTATGAATTGATGACTGGACAGT
TACCTTATTCAAACATCAACAACAGGGACCAGATAATTTTTATGGTGGGACGAGGATACCTGTCTCCAGA
TCTCAGTAAGGTACGGAGTAACTGTCCAAAAGCCATGAAGAGATTAATGGCAGAGTGCCTCAAAAAGAAA
AGAGATGAGAGACCACTCTTTCCCCAAATTCTCGCCTCTATTGAGCTGCTGGCCCGCTCATTGCCAAAAA
TTCACCGCAGTGCATCAGAACCCTCCTTGAATCGGGCTGGTTTCCAAACAGAGGATTTTAGTCTATATGC
TTGTGCTTCTCCAAAAACACCCATCCAGGCAGGGGGATATGGTGCGTTTCCTGTCCACTAG
